>Addgene plasmid #118345 | pSUPER-hHSF1 shRNA | addgene full sequence | sequence record 228242 | Addgene NGS Result
GAACGCTGACGTCATCAACCCGCTCCAAGGAATCGCGGGCCCAGTGTCACTAGGCGGGAACACCCAGCGC
GCGTGCGCCCTGGCAGGAAGATGGCTGTGAGGGACAGGGGAGTGGCGCCCTGCAATATTTGCATGTCGCT
ATGTGTTCTGGGAAATCACCATAAACGTGAAATGTCTTTGGATTTGGGAATCTTATAAGTTCTGTATGAG
ACCACAGATCCCCGCTCATTCAGTTCCTGATCTTCAAGAGAGATCAGGAACTGAATGAGCTTTTTGGAAA
AGCTTATCGATACCGTCGACCTCGAGGGGGGGCCCGGTACCAGCTTTTGTTCCCTTTAGTGAGGGTTAAT
TTCGAGCTTGGCGTAATCATGGTCATAGCTGTTTCCTGTGTGAAATTGTTATCCGCTCACAATTCCACAC
AACATACGAGCCGGAAGCATAAAGTGTAAAGCCTGGGGTGCCTAATGAGTGAGCTAACTCACATTAATTG
CGTTGCGCTCACTGCCCGCTTTCCAGTCGGGAAACCTGTCGTGCCAGCTGCATTAATGAATCGGCCAACG
CGCGGGGAGAGGCGGTTTGCGTATTGGGCGCTCTTCCGCTTCCTCGCTCACTGACTCGCTGCGCTCGGTC
GTTCGGCTGCGGCGAGCGGTATCAGCTCACTCAAAGGCGGTAATACGGTTATCCACAGAATCAGGGGATA
ACGCAGGAAAGAACATGTGAGCAAAAGGCCAGCAAAAGGCCAGGAACCGTAAAAAGGCCGCGTTGCTGGC
GTTTTTCCATAGGCTCCGCCCCCCTGACGAGCATCACAAAAATCGACGCTCAAGTCAGAGGTGGCGAAAC
CCGACAGGACTATAAAGATACCAGGCGTTTCCCCCTGGAAGCTCCCTCGTGCGCTCTCCTGTTCCGACCC
TGCCGCTTACCGGATACCTGTCCGCCTTTCTCCCTTCGGGAAGCGTGGCGCTTTCTCATAGCTCACGCTG
TAGGTATCTCAGTTCGGTGTAGGTCGTTCGCTCCAAGCTGGGCTGTGTGCACGAACCCCCCGTTCAGCCC
GACCGCTGCGCCTTATCCGGTAACTATCGTCTTGAGTCCAACCCGGTAAGACACGACTTATCGCCACTGG
CAGCAGCCACTGGTAACAGGATTAGCAGAGCGAGGTATGTAGGCGGTGCTACAGAGTTCTTGAAGTGGTG
GCCTAACTACGGCTACACTAGAAGAACAGTATTTGGTATCTGCGCTCTGCTGAAGCCAGTTACCTTCGGA
AAAAGAGTTGGTAGCTCTTGATCCGGCAAACAAACCACCGCTGGTAGCGGTGGTTTTTTTGTTTGCAAGC
AGCAGATTACGCGCAGAAAAAAAGGATCTCAAGAAGATCCTTTGATCTTTTCTACGGGGTCTGACGCTCA
GTGGAACGAAAACTCACGTTAAGGGATTTTGGTCATGAGATTATCAAAAAGGATCTTCACCTAGATCCTT
TTAAATTAAAAATGAAGTTTTAAATCAATCTAAAGTATATATGAGTAAACTTGGTCTGACAGTTACCAAT
GCTTAATCAGTGAGGCACCTATCTCAGCGATCTGTCTATTTCGTTCATCCATAGTTGCCTGACTCCCCGT
CGTGTAGATAACTACGATACGGGAGGGCTTACCATCTGGCCCCAGTGCTGCAATGATACCGCGAGACCCA
CGCTCACCGGCTCCAGATTTATCAGCAATAAACCAGCCAGCCGGAAGGGCCGAGCGCAGAAGTGGTCCTG
CAACTTTATCCGCCTCCATCCAGTCTATTAATTGTTGCCGGGAAGCTAGAGTAAGTAGTTCGCCAGTTAA
TAGTTTGCGCAACGTTGTTGCCATTGCTACAGGCATCGTGGTGTCACGCTCGTCGTTTGGTATGGCTTCA
TTCAGCTCCGGTTCCCAACGATCAAGGCGAGTTACATGATCCCCCATGTTGTGCAAAAAAGCGGTTAGCT
CCTTCGGTCCTCCGATCGTTGTCAGAAGTAAGTTGGCCGCAGTGTTATCACTCATGGTTATGGCAGCACT
GCATAATTCTCTTACTGTCATGCCATCCGTAAGATGCTTTTCTGTGACTGGTGAGTACTCAACCAAGTCA
TTCTGAGAATAGTGTATGCGGCGACCGAGTTGCTCTTGCCCGGCGTCAATACGGGATAATACCGCGCCAC
ATAGCAGAACTTTAAAAGTGCTCATCATTGGAAAACGTTCTTCGGGGCGAAAACTCTCAAGGATCTTACC
GCTGTTGAGATCCAGTTCGATGTAACCCACTCGTGCACCCAACTGATCTTCAGCATCTTTTACTTTCACC
AGCGTTTCTGGGTGAGCAAAAACAGGAAGGCAAAATGCCGCAAAAAAGGGAATAAGGGCGACACGGAAAT
GTTGAATACTCATACTCTTCCTTTTTCAATATTATTGAAGCATTTATCAGGGTTATTGTCTCATGAGCGG
ATACATATTTGAATGTATTTAGAAAAATAAACAAATAGGGGTTCCGCGCACATTTCCCCGAAAAGTGCCA
CCTAAATTGTAAGCGTTAATATTTTGTTAAAATTCGCGTTAAATTTTTGTTAAATCAGCTCATTTTTTAA
CCAATAGGCCGAAATCGGCAAAATCCCTTATAAATCAAAAGAATAGACCGAGATAGGGT
[37 nt withheld, positions 2650-2686]
AAAGAACGTGGACTCCAACGTCAAAGG
[49 nt withheld, positions 2714-2762]
T
[91 nt withheld, positions 2764-2854]
G
[124 nt withheld, positions 2856-2979]
CCCATTCGCCATTCAGGCTGCGCAACTGTTGGGAAGGGCGATCGGTGCGGGCCTCTTCGCTATTACGCCA
GCTGGCGAAAGGGGGATGTGCTGCAAGGCGATTAAGTTGGGTAACGCCAGGGTTTTCCCAGTCACGACGT
TGTAAAACGACGGCCAGTGAATTGTAATACGACTCACTATAGGGCGAATTGGAGCTCCACCGCGGTGGCG
GCCGCTCTAGAACTAGTGGATCCCCCGGGCTGCAGGAATTC
Features (pLannotate 1.2.2; 14 found; start..end, strand, type, name):
      1..215     +  promoter       H1 promoter: human H1 RNA promoter
    280..321     +  misc_feature   MCS (fragment): pBluescript multiple cloning site
    333..351     -  promoter       T3 promoter: promoter for bacteriophage T3 RNA polymerase
    396..412     -  protein_bind   lac operator: The lac repressor binds to the lac operator to inhibit transcription in E. coli. This inhibition can be relieved by adding lactose or isopropyl-β-D-thiogalactopyranoside (IPTG). lac repressor encoded by lacI
    420..450     -  promoter       lac promoter: promoter for the E. coli lac operon
    465..486     -  protein_bind   CAP binding site: CAP binding activates transcription in the presence of cAMP. E. coli catabolite activator protein
    499..591     -  CDS            lacI (fragment): lac repressor; lacI; The lac repressor binds to the lac operator to inhibit transcription in E. coli. This inhibition can be relieved by adding lactose or isopropyl-β-D-thiogalactopyranoside (IPTG).
    774..1362    -  rep_origin     ori: high-copy-number ColE1/pMB1/pBR322/pUC origin of replication
   1533..2393    -  CDS            AmpR: β-lactamase; bla; confers resistance to ampicillin, carbenicillin, and related antibiotics
   2394..2498    -  promoter       AmpR promoter: bla
   2551..2979    -  rep_origin     f1 ori (sequence partly withheld): f1 bacteriophage origin of replication; arrow indicates direction of (+) strand synthesis
   2984..3141    -  CDS            lacZα (fragment): LacZα fragment of β-galactosidase; lacZ fragment
   3144..3162    +  promoter       T7 promoter: promoter for bacteriophage T7 RNA polymerase
   3171..2       +  misc_feature   MCS (fragment) (across the origin): pBluescript multiple cloning site
