[The description below was written by a language model from this plasmid's Addgene catalogue record and pLannotate feature annotations shown in this document.]
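Description:
pSUPER-hHSF1 shRNA is a small mammalian RNA-interference plasmid built on the commercial pSUPER backbone, itself derived from a pBluescript-type cloning vector. It is designed for transfection into mammalian cells, where it produces a short hairpin RNA directed against human heat shock factor 1 (HSF1). In bacteria it is maintained as a high-copy plasmid through a ColE1/pUC-type origin of replication and selected with ampicillin via the β-lactamase (AmpR) gene and its own promoter. An f1 phage origin is also present, a leftover of the phagemid ancestry that would permit single-stranded DNA production.

The functional cassette is driven by the human H1 RNA promoter, an RNA polymerase III promoter that gives precisely initiated, short, non-polyadenylated transcripts suited to hairpin expression. The feature table does not annotate the hairpin itself, but the unannotated stretch between the H1 promoter and the remaining multiple cloning site fragment is where the insert would be expected to lie. The sequenced plasmid is only slightly larger than the empty backbone, which fits a short oligonucleotide insert carrying a 19-nucleotide target sequence. The transcript is expected to fold into a stem-loop that cellular machinery processes into an siRNA that knocks down HSF1. The exact cloning sites are not recorded. Flanking T7 and T3 promoters, lac promoter/operator elements and fragments of lacZα and lacI are backbone remnants with no role in silencing. The plasmid carries no mammalian selection marker or reporter according to the annotation, so it is suited mainly to transient knockdown. The associated work concerns the interplay of HSF1 and HSF2 in inducible heat shock gene expression.
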