Addgene plasmid #118345: pSUPER-hHSF1 shRNA
Purpose: This plasmid expresses shRNA against hHSF1.
Depositing lab: Lea Sistonen. Depositing organization: Abo Akademi University. Publication: Heat shock factor 2 (HSF2) contributes to inducible expression of hsp genes through interplay with HSF1. Ostling P, Bjork JK, Roos-Mattjus P, Mezger V, Sistonen L. J Biol Chem. 2007 Mar 9;282(10):7077-86. doi: 10.1074/jbc.M607556200. Epub 2007 Jan 9. PubMed 17213196.
Backbone
  Vector backbone: pSUPER
  Backbone manufacturer: Oligoengine
  Backbone size w/o insert (bp): 3176
  Vector type: Mammalian Expression
Growth in bacteria
  Bacterial resistance: Ampicillin, 100 μg/mL
  Growth temperature: 37°C
  Growth strain: DH5alpha
  Copy number: High Copy
Gene/Insert
  Gene/Insert name: hHSF1 shRNA
  gRNA/shRNA sequence: GCT CAT TCA GTT CCT GAT C
  Species: H. sapiens (human)
  Mutation: WT
  Entrez Gene: HSF1 (a.k.a. HSTF1)
  Cloning method: Restriction Enzyme; 5′ cloning site Unknown (unknown if destroyed)
Terms and licenses: Academic/Nonprofit Terms; Industry Terms: Not Available to Industry
How to cite: pSUPER-hHSF1 shRNA was a gift from Lea Sistonen (Addgene plasmid # 118345 ; http://n2t.net/addgene:118345 ; RRID:Addgene_118345)
